Addgene plasmid #121395: pGBDU-Atg17(L105D)
Purpose: For Yeast-two-hybrid analysis
Depositing lab: Daniel Klionsky. Depositing organization: University of Michigan. Publication: The Atg17-Atg31-Atg29 Complex Coordinates with Atg11 to Recruit the Vam7 SNARE and Mediate Autophagosome-Vacuole Fusion. Liu X, Mao K, Yu AYH, Omairi-Nasser A, Austin J 2nd, Glick BS, Yip CK, Klionsky DJ. Curr Biol. 2016 Jan 25;26(2):150-160. doi: 10.1016/j.cub.2015.11.054. Epub 2016 Jan 7. PubMed 26774783.
Backbone
  Vector backbone: pGBDU-c1
  Vector type: Yeast Expression
  Selectable markers: URA3
Growth in bacteria
  Bacterial resistance: Ampicillin, 100 μg/mL
  Growth temperature: 37°C
  Growth strain: DH5alpha
  Copy number: Unknown
Gene/Insert
  Gene/Insert name: ATG17
  Species: S. cerevisiae (budding yeast)
  Mutation: Leucine 105 to Aspartic acid
  Promoter: ADH1 promoter
  Cloning method: Restriction Enzyme; 5′ cloning site Cla1 (unknown if destroyed); 3′ cloning site Pst1 (unknown if destroyed)
  Sequencing primers: 5′ gtgaataaagatgccgtcac
Terms and licenses: Academic/Nonprofit Terms; Industry Terms: Not Available to Industry
How to cite: pGBDU-Atg17(L105D) was a gift from Daniel Klionsky (Addgene plasmid # 121395 ; http://n2t.net/addgene:121395 ; RRID:Addgene_121395)
