[The description below was written by a language model from this plasmid's Addgene catalogue record and pLannotate feature annotations shown in this document.]
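Description:
pGBDU-Atg17(L105D) is a yeast two-hybrid "bait" plasmid built on the pGBDU-c1 backbone, a yeast expression shuttle vector of about 7.3 kb. It replicates in Saccharomyces cerevisiae through the 2μ origin, which supports episomal multicopy maintenance, and is selected by the URA3 auxotrophic marker driven by its own promoter. URA3 also allows counterselection with 5-fluoroorotic acid. In E. coli the plasmid is propagated through a ColE1/pUC-type origin and selected with ampicillin via the β-lactamase gene. Short annotated fragments of lacI, rop, bom and the ADH1 coding region appear to be non-functional remnants of the vector's construction.

The expression cassette is driven by the S. cerevisiae ADH1 promoter, which spans the sequence origin, and is closed by the ADH1 terminator. It encodes the GAL4 DNA-binding domain followed closely by the ATG17 open reading frame from budding yeast, an arrangement consistent with an N-terminal GAL4 DBD fusion. The insert was cloned by restriction enzymes between ClaI and PstI sites. ATG17 encodes an autophagy scaffold protein that works with ATG13, ATG29 and ATG31 to organise the pre-autophagosomal structure and to regulate ATG1 kinase activity. This version carries a leucine 105 to aspartic acid substitution.

The stated purpose is yeast two-hybrid analysis. The DBD–Atg17 mutant fusion would be co-expressed with an activation-domain "prey" fusion, so that an interaction reconstitutes GAL4 activity at reporter genes. The record does not state which interaction the L105D change is meant to affect, though the associated publication concerns the Atg17-Atg31-Atg29 complex, Atg11 and recruitment of the Vam7 SNARE.
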