Features (pLannotate 1.2.2; 14 found; start..end, strand, type, name):
    353..793     +  CDS            GAL4 DNA binding domain: DNA binding domain of the GAL4 transcriptional activator; Saccharomyces cerevisiae GAL4 (truncated)
    821..2068    +  CDS            ATG17: ATG17_YEAST - Also known as APG17. Experimental evidence at protein level: Swiss-Prot protein existence level 1. Autophagy-specific protein that functions with ATG13, ATG29, and CIS1/ATG31 in response to autophagy-inducing signals as a scaffold to recruit other ATG proteins to organize pre-autophagosomal structure (PAS) formation. Modulates the timing and magnitude of the autophagy response, such as the size of the sequestering vesicles, through interacting with and regulating ATG1 kinase activity. Plays particularly a role in pexophagy and nucleophagy. With ATG13, is required for ATG1 activat
   2337..2471    +  CDS            ADH1 (fragment): ADH1_YEAST - Also known as ADC1. Experimental evidence at protein level: Swiss-Prot protein existence level 1. This isozyme preferentially catalyzes the conversion of primary unbranched alcohols to their corresponding aldehydes. Also shows activity toward secondary alcohols. From Saccharomyces cerevisiae (strain ATCC 204508 / S288c) (Baker's yeast).
   2475..2662    +  terminator     ADH1 terminator: S. cerevisiae ADH1; transcription terminator for the S. cerevisiae alcohol dehydrogenase 1 (ADH1) gene
   2674..2885    +  promoter       URA3 promoter: S. cerevisiae URA3
   2886..3689    +  CDS            URA3: orotidine-5'-phosphate decarboxylase, required for uracil biosynthesis; S. cerevisiae URA3; yeast auxotrophic marker, counterselectable with 5-fluoroorotic acid (5-FOA)
   3768..3821    -  CDS            lacI (fragment): lac repressor; lacI; The lac repressor binds to the lac operator to inhibit transcription in E. coli. This inhibition can be relieved by adding lactose or isopropyl-β-D-thiogalactopyranoside (IPTG).
   4004..4592    -  rep_origin     ori: high-copy-number ColE1/pMB1/pBR322/pUC origin of replication
   4763..5623    -  CDS            AmpR: β-lactamase; bla; confers resistance to ampicillin, carbenicillin, and related antibiotics
   5624..5728    -  promoter       AmpR promoter: bla
   5823..5858    +  CDS            rop (fragment): Rop protein, which maintains plasmids at low copy number; rop
   5960..6009    +  misc_feature   bom (fragment): basis of mobility region from pBR322
   6010..7174    +  rep_origin     2μ ori: yeast 2μ plasmid origin of replication
   7184..325     +  promoter       ADH1 promoter (across the origin): S. cerevisiae ADH1; promoter for alcohol dehydrogenase 1
>Addgene plasmid #121395 | pGBDU-Atg17(L105D) | addgene full sequence | sequence record 238194 | Addgene NGS Result
TGATGGAAGACACTAAAGGAAAAAATTAACGACAAAGACAGCACCAACAGATGTCGTTGTTCCAGAGCTG
ATGAGGGGTATCTCGAAGCACACGAAACTTTTTCCTTCCTTCATTCACGCACACTACTCTCTAATGAGCA
ACGGTATACGGCCTTCCTTCCAGTTACTTGAATTTGAAATAAAAAAAAGTTTGCTGTCTTGCTATCAAGT
ATAAATAGACCTGCAATTATTAATCTTTTGTTTCCTCGTCATTGTTCTCGTTCCCTTTCTTCCTTGTTTC
TTTTTCTGCACAATATTTCAAGCTATACCAAGCATACAATCAACTCCAAGCTTGAAGCAAGCCTCCTGAA
AGATGAAGCTACTGTCTTCTATCGAACAAGCATGCGATATTTGCCGACTTAAAAAGCTCAAGTGCTCCAA
AGAAAAACCGAAGTGCGCCAAGTGTCTGAAGAACAACTGGGAGTGTCGCTACTCTCCCAAAACCAAAAGG
TCTCCGCTGACTAGGGCACATCTGACAGAAGTGGAATCAAGGCTAGAAAGACTGGAACAGCTATTTCTAC
TGATTTTTCCTCGAGAAGACCTTGACATGATTTTGAAAATGGATTCTTTACAGGATATAAAAGCATTGTT
AACAGGATTATTTGTACAAGATAATGTGAATAAAGATGCCGTCACAGATAGATTGGCTTCAGTGGAGACT
GATATGCCTCTAACATTGAGACAGCATAGAATAAGTGCGACATCATCATCGGAAGAGAGTAGTAACAAAG
GTCAAAGACAGTTGACTGTATCGCCGGAATTCCCCGGGGGATCCATCGATAACGAAGCAGATGTTACAAA
ATTTGTTAATAATGCCAGGAAAACGCTGACCGATGCTCAACTTTTATGTTCAAGTGCTAATTTAAGGATT
GTAGATATTAAGAAAAAATTGTCATCTTGGCAGTTGAGTATTTCAAAACTCAATTTTCTAATAGTTGGCT
TGAGACAGCAAGGAAAGTTTCTTTACACTATTTTAAAGGAAGGCATTGGGACAAAGCTAATCCAGAAACA
ATGGAATCAAGCTGTCTTAGTGGTCTTAGTTGATGAGATGAAGTACTGGCAATATGAAATCACTTCTAAA
GTACAAAGGGACGATGGTATAGTAAATGAATTGAGCATATCAGAAAAAGATGATACCGATCCCTCTAAAC
TAGGAGATTACATCTCGAGAGACAACGTTAACTTATTGAATGACAAACTGAAAGAAGTGCCAGTAATTGA
GCGTCAAATTGAAAACATTAAGCTTCAATACGAAAATATGGTCAGAAAAGTTAACAAAGAACTGATTGAT
ACCAAGTTGACGGACGTAACTCAAAAATTCCAAAGTAAATTTGGTATAGATAACCTGATGGAAACAAATG
TTGCAGAGCAGTTTAGCAGGGAACTAACGGACCTTGAAAAAGATTTAGCAGAGATAATGAATTCATTGAC
ACAGCACTTTGATAAGACATTGCTGTTACAAGATAAAAAAATTGATAACGATGAACGTGAGGAGCTGTTT
AAGGTGGTACAAGGCGACGACAAAGAACTATACAACATTTTCAAAACTCTGCATGAGGTAATTGATGACG
TGGACAAAACAATTCTTAACTTGGGTCAATTTTTGCAGGCAAAAATAAAGGAAAAGACAGAACTACACAG
CGAAGTTTCTGAAATAATAAACGATTTCAATAGAAATTTGGAATATCTATTAATCTTTAAAGATATTTCC
AATCTGATTGATAGCTTCAAAAATTCCTGTACACAAGATATTCAAACAACTAAGGAACTTTGTGAATTTT
ATGATAATTTTGAAGAAAGCTACGGTAACTTAGTTCTAGAAGCAAAGAGGAGAAAGGATGTGGCAAACAG
AATGAAAACTATATTGAAAGATTGTGAAAAGCAGTTGCAGAATTTAGATGCTCAGGACCAGGAAGAACGT
CAGAATTTTATAGCGGAAAATGGAACTTATCTTCCTGAGACAATCTGGCCCGGTAAAATTGACGATTTTT
CTTCCCTGTACACTTTAAATTACAACGTGAAGAATCCTTAGAAAAAAGGAAAAAAAGGCTGCAGAGATCT
ATGAATCGTAGATACTGAAAAACCCCGCAAGTTCACTTCAACTGTGCATCGTGCACCATCTCAATTTCTT
TCATTTATACATCGTTTTGCCTTCTTTTATGTAACTATACTCCTCTAAGTTTCAATCTTGGCCATGTAAC
CTCTGATCTATAGAATTTTTTAAATGACTAGAATTAATGCCCATCTTTTTTTTGGACCTAAATTCTTCAT
GAAAATATATTACGAGGGCTTATTCAGAAGCTTTGGACTTCTTCGCCAGAGGTTTGGTCAAGTCTCCAAT
CAAGGTTGTCGGCTTGTCTACCTTGCCAGAAATTTACGAAAAGATGGAAAAGGGTCAAATCGTTGGTAGA
TACGTTGTTGACACTTCTAAATAAGCGAATTTCTTATGATTTATGATTTTTATTATTAAATAAGTTATAA
AAAAAATAAGTGTATACAAATTTTAAAGTGACTCTTAGGTTTTAAAACGAAAATTCTTATTCTTGAGTAA
CTCTTTCCTGTAGGTCAGGTTGCTTTCTCAGGTATAGCATGAGGTCGCTCTTATTGACCACACCTCTACC
GGCATGCCAGCTTTTCAATTCATCATTTTTTTTTTATTCTTTTTTTTGATTTCGGTTTCCTTGAAATTTT
TTTGATTCGGTAATCTCCGAACAGAAGGAAGAACGAAGGAAGGAGCACAGACTTAGATTGGTATATATAC
GCATATGTAGTGTTGAAGAAACATGAAATTGCCCAGTATTCTTAACCCAACTGCACAGAACAAAAACCGG
AAACGAAGATAAATCATGTCGAAAGCTACATATAAGGAACGTGCTGCTACTCATCCTAGTCCTGTTGCTG
CCAAGCTATTTAATATCATGCACGAAAAGCAAACAAACTTGTGTGCTTCATTGGATGTTCGTACCACCAA
GGAATTACTGGAGTTAGTTGAAGCATTAGGTCCCAAAATTTGTTTACTAAAAACACATGTGGATATCTTG
ACTGATTTTTCCATGGAGGGCACAGTTAAGCCGCTAAAGGCATTATCCGCCAAGTACAATTTTTTACTCT
TCGAAGACAGAAAATTTGCTGACATTGGTAATACAGTCAAATTGCAGTACTCTGCGGGTGTATACAGAAT
AGCAGAATGGGCAGACATTACGAATGCACACGGTGTGGTGGGCCCAGGTATTGTTAGCGGTTTGAAGCAG
GCGGCAGAAGAAGTAACAAAGGAACCTAGAGGCCTTTTGATGTTAGCAGAATTGTCATGCAAGGGCTCCC
TATCTACTGGAGAATATACTAAGGGTACTGTTGACATTGCGAAGAGCGACAAAGATTTTGTTATCGGCTT
TATTGCTCAAAGAGACATGGGTGGAAGAGATGAAGGTTACGATTGGTTGATTATGACACCCGGTGTGGGT
TTAGATGACAAGGGAGACGCATTGGGTCAACAGTATAGAACCGTGGATGATGTGGTCTCTACAGGATCTG
ACATTATTATTGTTGGAAGAGGACTATTTGCAAAGGGAAGGGATGCTAAGGTAGAGGGTGAACGTTACAG
AAAAGCAGGCTGGGAAGCATATTTGAGAAGATGCGGCCAGCAAAACTAAAAAACTGTATTATAAGTAAAT
GCATGTATACTAAACTCACAAATTAGAGCTTCAATTTAATTATATCAGTTATTACCCCTGCATTAATGAA
TCGGCCAACGCGCGGGGAGAGGCGGTTTGCGTATTGGGCGCTCTTCCGCTTCCTCGCTCACTGACTCGCT
GCGCTCGGTCGTTCGGCTGCGGCGAGCGGTATCAGCTCACTCAAAGGCGGTAATACGGTTATCCACAGAA
TCAGGGGATAACGCAGGAAAGAACATGTGAGCAAAAGGCCAGCAAAAGGCCAGGAACCGTAAAAAGGCCG
CGTTGCTGGCGTTTTTCCATAGGCTCCGCCCCCCTGACGAGCATCACAAAAATCGACGCTCAAGTCAGAG
GTGGCGAAACCCGACAGGACTATAAAGATACCAGGCGTTTCCCCCTGGAAGCTCCCTCGTGCGCTCTCCT
GTTCCGACCCTGCCGCTTACCGGATACCTGTCCGCCTTTCTCCCTTCGGGAAGCGTGGCGCTTTCTCATA
GCTCACGCTGTAGGTATCTCAGTTCGGTGTAGGTCGTTCGCTCCAAGCTGGGCTGTGTGCACGAACCCCC
CGTTCAGCCCGACCGCTGCGCCTTATCCGGTAACTATCGTCTTGAGTCCAACCCGGTAAGACACGACTTA
TCGCCACTGGCAGCAGCCACTGGTAACAGGATTAGCAGAGCGAGGTATGTAGGCGGTGCTACAGAGTTCT
TGAAGTGGTGGCCTAACTACGGCTACACTAGAAGAACAGTATTTGGTATCTGCGCTCTGCTGAAGCCAGT
TACCTTCGGAAAAAGAGTTGGTAGCTCTTGATCCGGCAAACAAACCACCGCTGGTAGCGGTGGTTTTTTT
GTTTGCAAGCAGCAGATTACGCGCAGAAAAAAAGGATCTCAAGAAGATCCTTTGATCTTTTCTACGGGGT
CTGACGCTCAGTGGAACGAAAACTCACGTTAAGGGATTTTGGTCATGAGATTATCAAAAAGGATCTTCAC
CTAGATCCTTTTAAATTAAAAATGAAGTTTTAAATCAATCTAAAGTATATATGAGTAAACTTGGTCTGAC
AGTTACCAATGCTTAATCAGTGAGGCACCTATCTCAGCGATCTGTCTATTTCGTTCATCCATAGTTGCCT
GACTCCCCGTCGTGTAGATAACTACGATACGGGAGGGCTTACCATCTGGCCCCAGTGCTGCAATGATACC
GCGAGACCCACGCTCACCGGCTCCAGATTTATCAGCAATAAACCAGCCAGCCGGAAGGGCCGAGCGCAGA
AGTGGTCCTGCAACTTTATCCGCCTCCATCCAGTCTATTAATTGTTGCCGGGAAGCTAGAGTAAGTAGTT
CGCCAGTTAATAGTTTGCGCAACGTTGTTGCCATTGCTACAGGCATCGTGGTGTCACGCTCGTCGTTTGG
TATGGCTTCATTCAGCTCCGGTTCCCAACGATCAAGGCGAGTTACATGATCCCCCATGTTGTGCAAAAAA
GCGGTTAGCTCCTTCGGTCCTCCGATCGTTGTCAGAAGTAAGTTGGCCGCAGTGTTATCACTCATGGTTA
TGGCAGCACTGCATAATTCTCTTACTGTCATGCCATCCGTAAGATGCTTTTCTGTGACTGGTGAGTACTC
AACCAAGTCATTCTGAGAATAGTGTATGCGGCGACCGAGTTGCTCTTGCCCGGCGTCAATACGGGATAAT
ACCGCGCCACATAGCAGAACTTTAAAAGTGCTCATCATTGGAAAACGTTCTTCGGGGCGAAAACTCTCAA
GGATCTTACCGCTGTTGAGATCCAGTTCGATGTAACCCACTCGTGCACCCAACTGATCTTCAGCATCTTT
TACTTTCACCAGCGTTTCTGGGTGAGCAAAAACAGGAAGGCAAAATGCCGCAAAAAAGGGAATAAGGGCG
ACACGGAAATGTTGAATACTCATACTCTTCCTTTTTCAATATTATTGAAGCATTTATCAGGGTTATTGTC
TCATGAGCGGATACATATTTGAATGTATTTAGAAAAATAAACAAATAGGGGTTCCGCGCACATTTCCCCG
AAAAGTGCCACCTGACGTCTAAGAAACCATTATTATCATGACATTAACCTATAAAAATAGGCGTATCACG
AGGCCCTTTCGTCTCGCGCGTTTCGGTGATGACGGTGAAAACCTCTGACACATGCAGCTCCCGGAGACGG
TCACAGCTTGTCTGTAAGCGGATGCCGGGAGCAGACAAGCCCGTCAGGGCGCGTCAGCGGGTGTTGGCGG
GTGTCGGGGCTGGCTTAACTATGCGGCATCAGAGCAGATTGTACTGAGAGTGCACCATAACGCATTTAAG
CATAAACACGCACTATGCCGTTCTTCTCATGTATATATATATACAGGCAACACGCAGATATAGGTGCGAC
GTGAACAGTGAGCTGTATGTGCGCAGCTCGCGTTGCATTTTCGGAAGCGCTCGTTTTCGGAAACGCTTTG
AAGTTCCTATTCCGAAGTTCCTATTCTCTAGCTAGAAAGTATAGGAACTTCAGAGCGCTTTTGAAAACCA
AAAGCGCTCTGAAGACGCACTTTCAAAAAACCAAAAACGCACCGGACTGTAACGAGCTACTAAAATATTG
CGAATACCGCTTCCACAAACATTGCTCAAAAGTATCTCTTTGCTATATATCTCTGTGCTATATCCCTATA
TAACCTACCCATCCACCTTTCGCTCCTTGAACTTGCATCTAAACTCGACCTCTACATTTTTTATGTTTAT
CTCTAGTATTACTCTTTAGACAAAAAAATTGTAGTAAGAACTATTCATAGAGTGAATCGAAAACAATACG
AAAATGTAAACATTTCCTATACGTAGTATATAGAGACAAAATAGAAGAAACCGTTCATAATTTTCTGACC
AATGAAGAATCATCAACGCTATCACTTTCTGTTCACAAAGTATGCGCAATCCACATCGGTATAGAATATA
ATCGGGGATGCCTTTATCTTGAAAAAATGCACCCGCAGCTTCGCTAGTAATCAGTAAACGCGGGAAGTGG
AGTCAGGCTTTTTTTATGGAAGAGAAAATAGACACCAAAGTAGCCTTCTTCTAACCTTAACGGACCTACA
GTGCAAAAAGTTATCAAGAGACTGCATTATAGAGCGCACAAAGGAGAAAAAAAGTAATCTAAGATGCTTT
GTTAGAAAAATAGCGCTCTCGGGATGCATTTTTGTAGAACAAAAAAGAAGTATAGATTCTTTGTTGGTAA
AATAGCGCTCTCGCGTTGCATTTCTGTTCTGTAAAAATGCAGCTCAGATTCTTTGTTTGAAAAATTAGCG
CTCTCGCGTTGCATTTTTGTTTTACAAAAATGAAGCACAGATTCTTCGTTGGTAAAATAGCGCTTTCGCG
TTGCATTTCTGTTCTGTAAAAATGCAGCTCAGATTCTTTGTTTGAAAAATTAGCGCTCTCGCGTTGCATT
TTTGTTCTACAAAATGAAGCACAGATGCTTCGTTGCTTGCATGCAACTTCTTTTCTTTTTTTTTCTTTTC
TCTCTCCCCCGTTGTTGTCTCACCATATCCGCAATGACAAAAAAA
